LOCUS       Exported 6625 bp ds-DNA circular SYN 05-AUG-2022
DEFINITION  Mammalian expression of cell-surface protein extracellular domain
            fused to Fc(DAPA)-Avi-6xHis. Protein is secreted from cells..
ACCESSION   .
VERSION     .
KEYWORDS    pD649-HAsp-CD40-Fc(DAPA)-AviTag-6xHis
SOURCE      synthetic DNA construct
  ORGANISM  synthetic DNA construct
REFERENCE   1 (bases 1 to 6625)
  AUTHORS   Wojtowicz WM, Vielmetter J, Fernandes RA, Siepe DH, Eastman CL,
            Chisholm GB, Cox S, Klock H, Anderson PW, Rue SM, Miller JJ, Glaser
            SM, Bragstad ML, Vance J, Lam AW, Lesley SA, Zinn K, Garcia KC
  TITLE     A Human IgSF Cell-Surface Interactome Reveals a Complex Network of
            Protein-Protein Interactions.
  JOURNAL   Cell. 2020 Aug 20;182(4):1027-1043.e17. doi:
            10.1016/j.cell.2020.07.025.
  PUBMED    32822567
REFERENCE   2 (bases 1 to 6625)
  AUTHORS   .
  TITLE     Direct Submission
  JOURNAL   Exported Aug 5, 2022 from SnapGene Server 1.1.58
            http://www.snapgene.com
FEATURES             Location/Qualifiers
     source          1..6625
                     /organism="synthetic DNA construct"
                     /mol_type="other DNA"
     primer_bind     194..214
                     /label=pBABE 3'
                     /note="SV40 enhancer, reverse primer for pBABE vectors"
     polyA_signal    332..443
                     /label=bGH poly(A) signal
                     /note="bovine growth hormone polyadenylation signal"
     primer_bind     432..449
                     /label=BGH-rev
                     /note="Bovine growth hormone terminator, reverse primer.
                     Also called BGH reverse"
     CDS             complement(589..606)
                     /codon_start=1
                     /product="6xHis affinity tag"
                     /label=6xHis
                     /translation="HHHHHH"
     CDS             complement(607..651)
                     /codon_start=1
                     /product="peptide tag that allows for enzymatic
                     biotinylation"
                     /label=AviTag(TM)
                     /translation="GLNDIFEAQKIEWHE"
     primer_bind     complement(1987..2006)
                     /label=pMT2-F
                     /note="Synthetic intron, forward primer"
     promoter        complement(2019..2037)
                     /label=SP6 promoter
                     /note="promoter for bacteriophage SP6 RNA polymerase"
     primer_bind     complement(2020..2037)
                     /label=SP6
                     /note="SP6 promoter, forward primer"
     primer_bind     complement(2247..2271)
                     /label=LNCX
                     /note="Human CMV promoter, forward primer"
     promoter        complement(2268..2471)
                     /label=CMV promoter
                     /note="human cytomegalovirus (CMV) immediate early
                     promoter"
     primer_bind     complement(2297..2317)
                     /label=CMV-F
                     /note="Human CMV immediate early promoter, forward primer"
     enhancer        2472..2851
                     /label=CMV enhancer
                     /note="human cytomegalovirus immediate early enhancer"
     protein_bind    3018..3034
                     /label=lac operator
                     /bound_moiety="lac repressor encoded by lacI"
                     /note="The lac repressor binds to the lac operator to
                     inhibit transcription in E. coli. This inhibition can be
                     relieved by adding lactose or
                     isopropyl-beta-D-thiogalactopyranoside (IPTG)."
     primer_bind     complement(3490..3507)
                     /label=M13 Forward
                     /note="In lacZ gene. Also called M13-F20 or M13 (-21)
                     Forward"
     primer_bind     complement(3490..3506)
                     /label=M13 fwd
                     /note="common sequencing primer, one of multiple similar
                     variants"
     primer_bind     complement(3605..3622)
                     /label=L4440
                     /note="L4440 vector, forward primer"
     rep_origin      complement(3776..4364)
                     /direction=LEFT
                     /label=ori
                     /note="high-copy-number ColE1/pMB1/pBR322/pUC origin of
                     replication"
     primer_bind     complement(3856..3875)
                     /label=pBR322ori-F
                     /note="pBR322 origin, forward primer"
     primer_bind     complement(4450..4469)
                     /label=pENTR-R
                     /note="pENTR vectors, reverse primer"
     primer_bind     complement(4475..4494)
                     /label=Kan-R
                     /note="Kanamycin resistance gene, reverse primer"
     promoter        4536..4627
                     /gene="bla"
                     /label=AmpR promoter
     CDS             4628..5488
                     /codon_start=1
                     /gene="bla"
                     /product="beta-lactamase"
                     /label=AmpR
                     /note="confers resistance to ampicillin, carbenicillin, and
                     related antibiotics"
                     /translation="MSIQHFRVALIPFFAAFCLPVFAHPETLVKVKDAEDQLGARVGYI
                     ELDLNSGKILESFRPEERFPMMSTFKVLLCGAVLSRIDAGQEQLGRRIHYSQNDLVEYS
                     PVTEKHLTDGMTVRELCSAAITMSDNTAANLLLTTIGGPKELTAFLHNMGDHVTRLDRW
                     EPELNEAIPNDERDTTMPVAMATTLRKLLTGELLTLASRQQLIDWMEADKVAGPLLRSA
                     LPAGWFIADKSGAGERGSRGIIAALGPDGKPSRIVVIYTTGSQATMDERNRQIAEIGAS
                     LIKHW"
     primer_bind     complement(4846..4865)
                     /label=Amp-R
                     /note="Ampicillin resistance gene, reverse primer"
     polyA_signal    5541..5662
                     /label=SV40 poly(A) signal
                     /note="SV40 polyadenylation signal"
     primer_bind     complement(5552..5571)
                     /label=EBV-rev
                     /note="SV40 polyA terminator, reverse primer"
     primer_bind     5606..5625
                     /label=SV40pA-R
                     /note="SV40 polyA, reverse primer"
     CDS             complement(5792..6391)
                     /codon_start=1
                     /gene="pac from Streptomyces alboniger"
                     /product="puromycin N-acetyltransferase"
                     /label=PuroR
                     /note="confers resistance to puromycin"
                     /translation="MTEYKPTVRLATRDDVPRAVRTLAAAFADYPATRHTVDPDRHIER
                     VTELQELFLTRVGLDIGKVWVADDGAAVAVWTTPESVEAGAVFAEIGPRMAELSGSRLA
                     AQQQMEGLLAPHRPKEPAWFLATVGVSPDHQGKGLGSAVVLPGVEAAERAGVPAFLETS
                     APRNLPFYERLGFTVTADVEVPEGPRTWCMTRKPGA"
     primer_bind     complement(5875..5895)
                     /label=Puro-F
                     /note="Puromycin resistance gene, forward primer"
     primer_bind     6372..6391
                     /label=Puro-R
                     /note="Puromycin resistance gene, reverse primer. Also
                     called puro-variant-R"
     promoter        complement(6410..6457)
                     /label=EM7 promoter
                     /note="synthetic bacterial promoter "
     promoter        complement(6505..209)
                     /label=SV40 promoter
                     /note="SV40 enhancer and early promoter"
     rep_origin      6519..29
                     /label=SV40 ori
                     /note="SV40 origin of replication"
     primer_bind     complement(6573..6592)
                     /label=SV40pro-F
                     /note="SV40 promoter/origin, forward primer"
ORIGIN
        1 gcggaactgg gcggagttag gggcgggatg ggcggagtta ggggcgggac tatggttgct
       61 gactaattga gatgcatgct ttgcatactt ctgcctgctg gggagcctgg ggactttcca
      121 cacctggttg ctgactaatt gagatgcatg ctttgcatac ttctgcctgc tggggagcct
      181 ggggactttc cacaccctaa ctgacacaca ttccacagaa ttaattcgcg ttaaattttt
      241 gttaaatcag ctcatttttt aaccaatagg ccgaaatcgg caaaatccct tataaatcaa
      301 aagaatagac cgagataggg ttgagtgttg tgatgcaatt tcctcatttt attaggaaag
      361 gacagtggga gtggcacctt ccagggtcaa ggaaggcacg ggggaggggc aaacaacaga
      421 tggctggcaa ctagaaggca cagtcgaggc tgattttctc tatctattta ttttactact
      481 caagactatc ttgcaaagta gaagaaccct gtctgcagta tgacgaccgt gtatacccga
      541 ttggcttacc gggtaacgcg ttgtgccagt gactacaggc cggccttagt ggtgatggtg
      601 gtggtgttca tgccactcaa tcttctgagc ctcgaaaata tcattaagac cgctgccgcc
      661 ggggctcagg ctcagggact tctgggtgta gtggttgtgc agggcctcgt gcatcacgct
      721 gcagctgaac acgttgccct gctgccacct ggacttgtcc acggtcagct tgctgtacag
      781 gaagaagctg ccgtcgctgt ccagcactgg gggggtggtc ttgtagttgt tctcgggctg
      841 gccgttgctc tcccactcca cggcgatatc gctggggtag aagcccttca ccagacaggt
      901 cagggacacc tggttcttgg tcatctcctc ccggctgggg ggcagggtgt acacctgggg
      961 ctcccgtggc tggcccttgg ccttgctgat tgtcttttcg attggggcag ccagggcctt
     1021 gttggagact ttgcacttgt attctttgcc gttcagccag tcctggtgca gcacggtcag
     1081 cacggacacc accctgtagg tgctgttgta ctgctcctct ctgggcttgg tcttggcgtt
     1141 gtgcacctcc acgccgtcca cgtaccagtt gaacttcacc tctgggtcct cgtgggacac
     1201 ggccaccacc acgcaggtca cctcgggggt cctgctgatc atcagggtgt ccttgggctt
     1261 gggggggaac aggaacacgg aaggccctcc cagcagttct ggagctgggc agggggggca
     1321 ggtgtgggtc ttgtcgccgc ccggcgcgcc tctaagccgg tcctgagggc cgcacacaac
     1381 atctgtcttg ttggtgccgg cctgctgcac aaccagatcc tttgtctcgc agctggtcca
     1441 agggtgacac ttctcgaagg cgctggacac attgctgaag aagcccacag gacaaggctc
     1501 gcagatggta tcggacacgc ctgtggcaat ctgcttcact ccgaagccag ggctacagct
     1561 tctgtgcagc acacagcttt cacaggcctc gctggtacag tgccatcctt cctcgcatgt
     1621 acagatggtg tctgtctcgc tggtgccctt ctgctgcact ctcagtccca gattggggtc
     1681 gcagtacttg tgctggtggc agtgtgtctc tctattccag gtgtccagga actcgctctc
     1741 gccgcaaggc agacactctg tctcggtgaa ctcggtgcaa tcggacacca gtttctgtcc
     1801 aggctggcac aggctgcagc actggctgtt gatcaggtac tgcttctctc tacaggctgt
     1861 aggaggttcg gcggccgcag cgaacaccag gcagaagatg tagctcaggg caatgatggt
     1921 cttcatggtg gcgctagcag gcgcgttttc gatagaaccg aggtgcagtt ggacctggga
     1981 gtggacacct gtggagagaa aggcaaagtg gatgttattc tatagtgtca cctaaatcgt
     2041 atgtgtatga tacataaggt tatgtattaa ttgtagccgc gttctaacga agccaagggg
     2101 gtgggcctat agactctata ggcggtactt acgtcactct tggcacgggg aatccgcgtt
     2161 ccaatgcacc gttcccggcc gcggaggctg gatcggtccc ggtgtcttct atggaggtca
     2221 aaacagcgtg gatggcgtct ccaggcgatc tgacggttca ctaaacgagc tctgcttata
     2281 tagacctccc accgtacacg cctaccgccc atttgcgtca atggggcgga gttgttacga
     2341 cattttggaa agtcccgttg attttggtgc caaaacaaac tcccattgac gtcaatgggg
     2401 tggagacttg gaaatccccg tgagtcaaac cgctatccac gcccattgat gtactgccaa
     2461 aaccgcatca ccatggtaat agcgatgact aatacgtaga tgtactgcca agtaggaaag
     2521 tcccataagg tcatgtactg ggcataatgc caggcgggcc atttaccgtc attgacgtca
     2581 atagggggcg tacttggcat atgatacact tgatgtactg ccaagtgggc agtttaccgt
     2641 aaatactcca cccattgacg tcaatggaaa gtccctattg gcgttactat gggaacatac
     2701 gtcattattg acgtcaatgg gcgggggtcg ttgggcggtc agccaggcgg gccatttacc
     2761 gtaagttatg taacgcggaa ctccatatat gggctatgaa ctaatgaccc cgtaattgat
     2821 tactattaat aactagtcaa taatcaatgc caacatggcg gtcatattgg acatgagcca
     2881 atataaatgt acatattatg atatagatac aacgtatgca atggccaata gccaatattg
     2941 atttatgcta tataaccaat gaataatatg gctaatggcc aatattgagt caacgccact
     3001 gtgcatgaag ctcgtaattg ttatccgctc acaattaagg gcgacacaaa atttattcta
     3061 aatgataata aatactgata acatcttata gtttgtatta tattttgtat tatcgttgac
     3121 atgtataatt ttgatatcaa aaactgattt tccctttatt attttcgaga tttattttct
     3181 taattctctt taacaaacta gaaatattgt atatacaaaa aatcataaat aatagatgaa
     3241 tagtttaatt ataggtgttc atcaatcgaa aaagcaacgt atcttattta aagtgcgttg
     3301 cttttttctc atttataagg ttaaataatt ctcatatatc aagcaaagtg acaggcgccc
     3361 ttaaatattc tgacaaatgc tctttcccta aactcccccc ataaaaaaac ccgccgaagc
     3421 gggtttttac gttatttgcg gattaacgat tactcgttat cagaaccgcc cagggggccc
     3481 gagcttaaga ctggccgtcg ttttacaaca cagaaagagt ttgtagaaac gcaaaaaggc
     3541 catccgtcag gggccttctg cttagtttga tgcctggcag ttccctactc tcgccttccg
     3601 cttcctcgct cactgactcg ctgcgctcgg tcgttcggct gcggcgagcg gtatcagctc
     3661 actcaaaggc ggtaatacgg ttatccacag aatcagggga taacgcagga aagaacatgt
     3721 gagcaaaagg ccagcaaaag gccaggaacc gtaaaaaggc cgcgttgctg gcgtttttcc
     3781 ataggctccg cccccctgac gagcatcaca aaaatcgacg ctcaagtcag aggtggcgaa
     3841 acccgacagg actataaaga taccaggcgt ttccccctgg aagctccctc gtgcgctctc
     3901 ctgttccgac cctgccgctt accggatacc tgtccgcctt tctcccttcg ggaagcgtgg
     3961 cgctttctca tagctcacgc tgtaggtatc tcagttcggt gtaggtcgtt cgctccaagc
     4021 tgggctgtgt gcacgaaccc cccgttcagc ccgaccgctg cgccttatcc ggtaactatc
     4081 gtcttgagtc caacccggta agacacgact tatcgccact ggcagcagcc actggtaaca
     4141 ggattagcag agcgaggtat gtaggcggtg ctacagagtt cttgaagtgg tgggctaact
     4201 acggctacac tagaagaaca gtatttggta tctgcgctct gctgaagcca gttaccttcg
     4261 gaaaaagagt tggtagctct tgatccggca aacaaaccac cgctggtagc ggtggttttt
     4321 ttgtttgcaa gcagcagatt acgcgcagaa aaaaaggatc tcaagaagat cctttgatct
     4381 tttctacggg gtctgacgct cagtggaacg acgcgcgcgt aactcacgtt aagggatttt
     4441 ggtcatgagc aaggggtgtt atgagccata ttcaggtata aatgggctcg cgataatgtt
     4501 cagaattggt taattggttg taacactgac ccctatttgt ttatttttct aaatacattc
     4561 aaatatgtat ccgctcatga gacaataacc ctgataaatg cttcaataat attgaaaaag
     4621 gaagaatatg agtattcaac atttccgtgt cgcccttatt cccttttttg cggcattttg
     4681 ccttcctgtt tttgctcacc cagaaacgct ggtgaaagta aaagatgctg aagatcagtt
     4741 gggtgcacga gtgggttaca tcgaactgga tctcaacagc ggtaagatcc ttgagagttt
     4801 tcgccccgaa gaacgttttc caatgatgag cacttttaaa gttctgctat gtggcgcggt
     4861 attatcccgt attgacgccg ggcaagagca actcggtcgc cgcatacact attctcagaa
     4921 tgacttggtt gagtactcac cagtcacaga aaagcatctt acggatggca tgacagtaag
     4981 agaattatgc agtgctgcca taaccatgag tgataacact gcggccaact tacttctgac
     5041 aacgatcgga ggaccgaagg agctaaccgc ttttttgcac aacatggggg atcatgtaac
     5101 tcgccttgat cgttgggaac cggagctgaa tgaagccata ccaaacgacg agcgtgacac
     5161 cacgatgcct gtagcgatgg caacaacgtt gcgcaaacta ttaactggcg aactacttac
     5221 tctagcttcc cggcaacaat taatagactg gatggaggcg gataaagttg caggaccact
     5281 tctgcgctcg gcccttccgg ctggctggtt tattgctgat aaatccggag ccggtgagcg
     5341 tggttctcgc ggtatcatcg cagcgctggg gccagatggt aagccctccc gtatcgtagt
     5401 tatctacacg acggggagtc aggcaactat ggatgaacga aatagacaga tcgctgagat
     5461 aggtgcctca ctgattaagc attggtaatg accatgatta cgccaagctc tagctagagg
     5521 tcgacggtat acagacatga taagatacat tgatgagttt ggacaaacca caactagaat
     5581 gcagtgaaaa aaatgcttta tttgtgaaat ttgtgatgct attgctttat ttgtaaccat
     5641 tataagctgc aataaacaag ttggggtggg cgaagaactc cagcatgaga tccccgcgct
     5701 ggaggatcat ccagccggcg tcccggaaaa cgattccgaa gcccaacctt tcatagaagg
     5761 cggcggtgga atcgaaatct cgtagcacgt gtcaggcacc gggcttgcgg gtcatgcacc
     5821 aggtgcgcgg tccttcgggc acctcgacgt cggcggtgac ggtgaagccg agccgctcgt
     5881 agaaggggag gttgcggggc gcggatgtct ccaggaaggc gggcaccccg gcgcgctcgg
     5941 ccgcctccac tccggggagc acgacggcgc tgcccagacc cttgccctgg tggtcgggcg
     6001 agacgccgac ggtggccagg aaccacgcgg gctccttggg ccggtgcggc gccaggaggc
     6061 cttccatctg ttgctgcgcg gccagccggg aaccgctcaa ctcggccatg cgcgggccga
     6121 tctcggcgaa caccgccccc gcttcgacgc tctccggcgt ggtccagacc gccaccgcgg
     6181 cgccgtcgtc cgcgacccac accttgccga tgtcgagccc gacgcgcgtg aggaagagtt
     6241 cttgcagctc ggtgacccgc tcgatgtggc ggtccggatc gacggtgtgg cgcgtggcgg
     6301 ggtagtcggc gaacgcggcg gcgagggtgc gtacggccct ggggacgtcg tcgcgggtgg
     6361 cgaggcgcac cgtgggcttg tactcggtca tggtttagtt cctcaccttg tcgtattata
     6421 ctatgccgat atactatgcc gatgattaat tgtcaacacg tgctgatcag atccgaaaat
     6481 ggatatacaa gctcccggga gctttttgca aaagcctagg cctccaaaaa agcctcctca
     6541 ctacttctgg aatagctcag aggcagaggc ggcctcggcc tctgcataaa taaaaaaaat
     6601 tagtcagcca tggggcggag aatgg
//
