[The description below was written by a language model from this plasmid's Addgene catalogue record and the feature table of its GenBank file.]
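Description:
pD649-HAsp-CD40-Fc(DAPA)-AviTag-6xHis is a 6.6 kb mammalian expression plasmid built on the pD649 backbone for producing a secreted, soluble form of the human CD40 (TNFRSF5) extracellular domain. It is maintained in E. coli at high copy through a ColE1/pUC-type origin and selected with ampicillin via the bla gene. The backbone also carries a puromycin N-acetyltransferase cassette driven by the SV40 enhancer/early promoter (with an EM7 bacterial promoter) and terminated by an SV40 polyadenylation signal, which could support selection of transfected mammalian cells. The embedded SV40 origin permits episomal replication in cells expressing large T antigen.

The expression unit consists of the CMV immediate-early enhancer and promoter followed by an SP6 phage promoter and what a primer annotation suggests is a synthetic intron, then the fusion coding region and a bovine growth hormone polyadenylation signal. The 519 bp CD40 ectodomain insert sits between retained NotI and AscI sites, so ectodomains can be swapped across the collection. The "HAsp" in the name implies an upstream signal peptide directing secretion, though neither it, the CD40 segment nor the Fc region is annotated in the feature table, which marks only the AviTag and 6xHis tag. The ectodomain is fused at its C terminus to a human IgG Fc bearing the D265A and P329A (DAPA) substitutions, generally used to reduce Fc effector binding. It is followed by an AviTag for site-specific enzymatic biotinylation and a 6xHis tag for metal-affinity purification.

The plasmid belongs to a set made for mapping human cell-surface protein interactions. The depositor notes that some members may carry an IS4-like transposase insertion upstream of the CMV promoter.
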