Addgene plasmid #156572: pD649-HAsp-CD40-Fc(DAPA)-AviTag-6xHis
Purpose: Mammalian expression of cell-surface protein extracellular domain fused to Fc(DAPA)-Avi-6xHis. Protein is secreted from cells.
Depositing lab: Chris Garcia. Depositing organization: Stanford University. Publication: A Human IgSF Cell-Surface Interactome Reveals a Complex Network of Protein-Protein Interactions. Wojtowicz WM, Vielmetter J, Fernandes RA, Siepe DH, Eastman CL, Chisholm GB, Cox S, Klock H, Anderson PW, Rue SM, Miller JJ, Glaser SM, Bragstad ML, Vance J, Lam AW, Lesley SA, Zinn K, Garcia KC. Cell. 2020 Aug 20;182(4):1027-1043.e17. doi: 10.1016/j.cell.2020.07.025. PubMed 32822567.
Backbone
  Vector backbone: pD649
  Backbone size w/o insert (bp): 6106
  Vector type: Mammalian Expression
Growth in bacteria
  Bacterial resistance: Ampicillin, 100 μg/mL
  Growth temperature: 37°C
  Growth strain: DH5alpha
  Copy number: High Copy
Gene/Insert
  Gene/Insert name: CD40 (alt name: TNR5)
  Species: H. sapiens (human)
  Insert size (bp): 519
  Mutation: Fc region of human IgG contains D265A and P329A mutations (DAPA)
  Entrez Gene: CD40 (a.k.a. Bp50, CDW40, TNFRSF5, p50)
  Promoter: CMV/SP6
  Tag / fusion protein: Fc(DAPA)-AviTag-6xHis (C terminal on backbone)
  Cloning method: Restriction Enzyme; 5′ cloning site GCGGCCGC (not destroyed); 3′ cloning site GGCGCGCC (not destroyed)
  Sequencing primers: 5′ ATTTAGGTGACACTATAG; 3′ CACGTACCAGTTGAACTTCACC
Resource information
  A portion of this plasmid was derived from a plasmid made by: synthesis by ThermoFisher
Terms and licenses: Academic/Nonprofit Terms; Industry Terms: Not Available to Industry
Depositor comments: Some plasmids in this collection may have an IS4-like element ISVsa5 family transposase upstream of the CMV promoter.
How to cite: pD649-HAsp-CD40-Fc(DAPA)-AviTag-6xHis was a gift from Chris Garcia (Addgene plasmid # 156572 ; http://n2t.net/addgene:156572 ; RRID:Addgene_156572)
